>Addgene plasmid #182480 | pGAL1-VP1 (LEU2) | addgene full sequence | sequence record 366129 | Addgene NGS Result
AAATAAACAAATAGGGGTTCCGCGCACATTTCCCCGAAAAGTGCCACCTGACGTCATTTAAATCAATATT
AATGTTAAAGTGCAATTCTTTTTCCTTATCACGTTGAGCCATTAGTATCAATTTGCTTACCTGTATTCCT
TTACATCCTCCTTTTTCTCCTTCTTGATAAATGTATGTAGATTGCGTATATAGTTTCGTCTACCCTATGA
ACATATTCCATTTTGTAATTTCGTGTCGTTTCTATTATGAATTTCATTTATAAAGTTTATGTACAAATAT
CATAAAAAAAGAGAATCTTTTTAAGCCAAGATTTCCTTGACAGCCTTGGCGATAGCATCGCCAACCTCAG
TGGTAGAGTTAGAACCACCAAGGTCACCGGTTCTGACACCTGCATCCAAGACATTTCTAACAGCTTCTTC
AAGAGCCCTACCTTCTTCAACCAAATCCAAGGATAACTTCAACATCATAGCTGCAGATAAGATGGTAGCA
ATTGGGTTAACCTTGTTTGCTGGTAAATCTGGGGCAGAACCATGACATGGTTCGTACAAACCGAATGCCT
TGTTAGTGTCAGGTAGGGAAGCTAGAGATGCAGAAGGTAATAAACCCAAAGAACCTGGAATAACAGAGGC
TTCATCGGAGATAATATCACCAAACATGTTGTTGGTAATAACAACACCGTTTAGCTTAGTTGGTGATTTA
ACCAAAATCATAGCAGCAGAGTCGATCAATTGGTGCTGAACAGTTAATTGTGGGAACTCAGTCTTGATGG
TTTCTTCAACAGTCTTTCTCCACAATCTGGAAGAGGCAAGCACGTTAGCCTTGTCAAGAGACCAGATTGG
TAATGGTGGGTTTTGTTGCAATGCCAAGAAAGCAGCCATTCTTGTAATTCTTTGAACTTCAGGAACACTG
TATTTCTCAGAGTCCCAAGCAACTCCGTCACCTTCATCTTCTTTTCTTTCACCAAAGTAGATACCACCAA
CCAATTCTCTAACGACGACGAAATCGGTACCCTTTGCATATTCAGGCTTCAAAGGAGAAAGATCTAGTAA
AGAATCAGAAGCAAAGTTACATGGTCTCAAGTTGGCGTATAGACCCAATTCCTTTCTGATCTTCAATAGA
CCTTGTTCTGGTCTAACTGCGCCCGTACCCCATTTTGGACCACCAACAGCACCTAGTAAGACAGCATCGG
CTTTCTTAGAGGCTTCTAGAGCTTCATCTGGTAAAGGAGTGCCAGTGGCATCGATGGCAGCACCCCCGAT
CAAGTGATGTTGGAAATTGAACTTAATTTCTGGACGGACTTCAGCAATGGCATTCAAGACCTTAATAGCT
TCGTCAGTAACTTCTTTACCGACGTGATCACCCGGTAGGACAACGATATTCTTAGACATGGTATAATCTG
TGTAGTGTGGGATACTTTTTACTTCTTCAAATAGGTATCAACAATAAAAATAAATCGAAGCAAATGTAGG
AATGCGTTAAAGCAGATGTACTTACTTAGAGTACATAGATATATTTATATAATTCAATATATAAAAGTAT
ATGAAGCATCTGATGTTGAACCTGTCATGACTCTAAACTGGAATGGGTAGTTATGCTTCTGAAGGTTTTC
CGTTAGAAAATGAGTGCAGGGATCAGGCCCGGAACCGGTTTTAGCCTGAAAGGAAAAGAAAAAAATGCGG
TGATTACTAGCACGTGACTGCGCTGAATTGGAATCTACCACAAGTACAGCGAATGGCAAGAGGGAAGGGG
AATATATTGTGCCTGGCGGTAGCGTCTGCTATATCAAATGTTAAACATAACTAAATGCAGTAGTGAATAG
AGTAATGTATTTCTACATATGTGGGTAGGGCCAATGGGAGCCCGATGTCTATTGTACAGATATTTTCCTT
TTATAGTTAATCAATTCAACTTGGAAATCATTGAGTCGATGAATTCTTATATTGAATTTTCAAAAATTCT
TACTTTTTTTTTTGGATGGACGCAAAGAAGTTTAATAATCATATTACATGGCAATACCACCATATACATA
TCCATATCTAATCTTACTTATATGTTGTGGAAATGTAAAGAGCCCCATTATCTTAGCCTAAAAAAACCTT
CTCTTTGGAACTTTCAGTAATACGCTTAACTGCTCATTGCTATATTGAAGTACGGATTAGAAGCCGCCGA
GCGGGCGACAGCCCTCCGACGGAAGACTCTCCTCCGTGCGTCCTGGTCTTCACCGGTCGCGTTCCTGAAA
CGCAGATGTGCCTCGCGCCGCACTGCTCCGAACAATAAAGATTCTACAATACTAGCTTTTATGGTTATGA
AGAGGAAAAATTGGCAGTAACCTGGCCCCACAAACCTTCAAATCAACGAATCAAATTAACAACCATAGGA
TAATAATGCGATTAGTTTTTTAGCCTTATTTCTGGGGTAATTAATCAGCGAAGCGATGATTTTTGATCTA
TTAACAGATATATAAATGCAAAAGCTGCATAACCACTTTAACTAATACTTTCAACATTTTCGGTTTGTAT
TACTTCTTATTCAAATGTCATAAAAGTATCAACAAAAAATTGTTAATATACCTCTATACTTTAACGTCAA
GGAGAAAAAACTATAGCTAGCAAAATGGCTTCAGGTGTAAGTAAATGCGAAACCAAATGCACAAAGGCTT
GCCCTAGACCAGCTCCAGTTCCTAAGTTATTGATTAAAGGTGGTATGGAAGTTTTGGATTTGGTTACAGG
TCCAGATTCTGTTACTGAAATCGAAGCATTTTTGAACCCAAGAATGGGTCAACCACCAACACCAGAATCT
TTAACTGAAGGTGGTCAATATTACGGTTGGTCAAGAGGTATTAATTTGGCTACATCTGATACTGAAGATT
CACCAGGTAATAATACATTACCAACTTGGTCTATGGCAAAATTGCAATTACCAATGTTGAACGAAGATTT
GACTTGTGATACTTTGCAAATGTGGGAAGCAGTTTCAGTTAAAACAGAAGTTGTTGGTTCTGGTTCTTTG
TTGGATGTTCATGGTTTTAATAAGCCAACAGATACTGTTAACACAAAGGGTATTTCTACTCCAGTTGAAG
GTTCACAATATCATGTTTTTGCTGTTGGTGGTGAACCATTGGATTTGCAAGGTTTAGTTACAGATGCAAG
AACTAAGTACAAGGAAGAAGGTGTTGTTACTATTAAAACAATCACTAAGAAAGATATGGTTAATAAGGAT
CAAGTTTTGAACCCAATTTCAAAGGCTAAATTGGATAAGGATGGCATGTACCCAGTTGAAATTTGGCATC
CAGATCCAGCTAAAAATGAAAACACAAGATACTTCGGTAATTACACTGGTGGTACTACAACTCCACCAGT
TTTGCAATTCACTAACACTTTGACAACTGTTTTGTTAGATGAAAATGGTGTTGGTCCATTATGTAAAGGT
GAAGGTTTGTACTTATCTTGCGTTGATATTATGGGTTGGAGAGTTACAAGAAACTACGATGTTCATCATT
GGAGAGGTTTGCCAAGATACTTCAAGATTACTTTAAGAAAAAGATGGGTTAAAAATCCATACCCAATGGC
TTCTTTGATTTCTTCTTTGTTTAATAATATGTTACCACAAGTTCAAGGTCAACCAATGGAAGGTGAAAAC
ACACAAGTTGAAGAAGTTAGAGTTTACGATGGTACTGAACCAGTTCCAGGTGACCCTGACATGACAAGAT
ATGTAGATAGATTCGGTAAAACTAAAACTGTATTCCCTGGTAATTAAGCGGCCGCACTAGTAGGACTATT
TGCAAAGGGAAGGGATGCTAAGGTAGAGGGTGAACGTTACAGAAAAGCAGGCTGGGAAGCATATTTGAGA
AGATGCGGCCAGCAAAACTAAAAAACTGTATTATAAGTAAATGCATGTATACTAAACTCACAAATTAGAG
CTTCAATTTAATTATATCAGTTATTACCCGGGAATCTCGGTCGTAATGCCTGCAGGAGGGCCGCATCATG
TAATTAGTTATGTCACGCTTACATTCACGCCCTCCCCCCACATCCGCTCTAACCGAAAAGGAAGGAGTTA
GACAACCTGAAGTCTAGGTCCCTATTTATTTTTTTATAGTTATGTTAGTATTAAGAACGTTATTTATATT
TCAAATTTTTCTTTTTTTTCTGTACAGACGCGTGTACGCATGTAACATTATACTGAAAACCTTGCTTGAG
AAGGTTTTGGGACGCTCGAAGGCTTTAATTTGCGGCCTGCGGCCGCTAGAATGGTATATCCTTGAAATAT
ATATATATATATTGCTGAAATGTAAAAGGTAAGAAAAGTTAGAAAGTAAGACGATTGCTAACCACCTATT
GGAAAAAACAATAGGTCCTTAAATAATATTGTCAACTTCAAGTATTGTGATGCAAGCATTTAGTCATGAA
CGCTTCTCTATTCTATATGAAAAGCCGGTTCCGGCGCTCTCACCTTTCCTTTTTCTCCCAATTTTTCAGT
TGAAAAAGGTATATGCGTCAGGCGACCTCTGAAATTAACAAAAAATTTCCAGTCATCGAATTTGATTCTG
TGCGATAGCGCCCCTGTGTGTTCTCGTTATGTTGAGGAAAAAAATAATGGTTGCTAAGAGATTCGAACTC
TTGCATCTTACGATACCTGAGTATTCCCACAGTTATTTAAATGCTTCCTCGCTCACTGACTCGCTGCGCT
CGGTCGTTCGGCTGCGGCGAGCGGTATCAGCTCACTCAAAGGCGGTAATACGGTTATCCACAGAATCAGG
GGATAACGCAGGAAAGAACATGTGAGCAAAAGGCCAGCAAAAGGCCAGGAACCGTAAAAAGGCCGCGTTG
CTGGCGTTTTTCCATAGGCTCCGCCCCCCTGACGAGCATCACAAAAATCGACGCTCAAGTCAGAGGTGGC
GAAACCCGACAGGACTATAAAGATACCAGGCGTTTCCCCCTGGAAGCTCCCTCGTGCGCTCTCCTGTTCC
GACCCTGCCGCTTACCGGATACCTGTCCGCCTTTCTCCCTTCGGGAAGCGTGGCGCTTTCTCATAGCTCA
CGCTGTAGGTATCTCAGTTCGGTGTAGGTCGTTCGCTCCAAGCTGGGCTGTGTGCACGAACCCCCCGTTC
AGCCCGACCGCTGCGCCTTATCCGGTAACTATCGTCTTGAGTCCAACCCGGTAAGACACGACTTATCGCC
ACTGGCAGCAGCCACTGGTAACAGGATTAGCAGAGCGAGGTATGTAGGCGGTGCTACAGAGTTCTTGAAG
TGGTGGCCTAACTACGGCTACACTAGAAGAACAGTATTTGGTATCTGCGCTCTGCTGAAGCCAGTTACCT
TCGGAAAAAGAGTTGGTAGCTCTTGATCCGGCAAACAAACCACCGCTGGTAGCGGTGGTTTTTTTGTTTG
CAAGCAGCAGATTACGCGCAGAAAAAAAGGATCTCAAGAAGATCCTTTGATCTTTTCTACGGGGTCTGAC
GCTCAGTGGAACGAAAACTCACGTTAAGGGATTTTGGTCATGAGATTATCAAAAAGGATCTTCACCTAGA
TCCTTTTAAATTAAAAATGAAGTTTTAAATCAATCTAAAGTATATATGAGTAAACTTGGTCTGACAGTTA
CCAATGCTTAATCAGTGAGGCACCTATCTCAGCGATCTGTCTATTTCGTTCATCCATAGTTGCCTGACTC
CCCGTCGTGTAGATAACTACGATACGGGAGGGCTTACCATCTGGCCCCAGTGCTGCAATGATACCGCGAG
ACCCACGCTCACCGGCTCCAGATTTATCAGCAATAAACCAGCCAGCCGGAAGGGCCGAGCGCAGAAGTGG
TCCTGCAACTTTATCCGCCTCCATCCAGTCTATTAATTGTTGCCGGGAAGCTAGAGTAAGTAGTTCGCCA
GTTAATAGTTTGCGCAACGTTGTTGCCATTGCTACAGGCATCGTGGTGTCACGCTCGTCGTTTGGTATGG
CTTCATTCAGCTCCGGTTCCCAACGATCAAGGCGAGTTACATGATCCCCCATGTTGTGCAAAAAAGCGGT
TAGCTCCTTCGGTCCTCCGATCGTTGTCAGAAGTAAGTTGGCCGCAGTGTTATCACTCATGGTTATGGCA
GCACTGCATAATTCTCTTACTGTCATGCCATCCGTAAGATGCTTTTCTGTGACTGGTGAGTACTCAACCA
AGTCATTCTGAGAATAGTGTATGCGGCGACCGAGTTGCTCTTGCCCGGCGTCAATACGGGATAATACCGC
GCCACATAGCAGAACTTTAAAAGTGCTCATCATTGGAAAACGTTCTTCGGGGCGAAAACTCTCAAGGATC
TTACCGCTGTTGAGATCCAGTTCGATGTAACCCACTCGTGCACCCAACTGATCTTCAGCATCTTTTACTT
TCACCAGCGTTTCTGGGTGAGCAAAAACAGGAAGGCAAAATGCCGCAAAAAAGGGAATAAGGGCGACACG
GAAATGTTGAATACTCATACTCTTCCTTTTTCAATATTATTGAAGCATTTATCAGGGTTATTGTCTCATG
AGCGGATACATATTTGAATGTATTTAGAA
Features (pLannotate 1.2.2; 9 found; start..end, strand, type, name):
    304..1383    -  CDS            LEU2: LEU3_YEAST - Experimental evidence at protein level: Swiss-Prot protein existence level 1. Catalyzes the oxidation of 3-carboxy-2-hydroxy-4- methylpentanoate (3-isopropylmalate) to 3-carboxy-4-methyl-2- oxopentanoate. The product decarboxylates to 4-methyl-2 oxopentanoate. From Saccharomyces cerevisiae (strain ATCC 204508 / S288c) (Baker's yeast).
   1948..2601    +  promoter       GAL1,10 promoter: GAL1 and GAL10 genes of S. cerevisiae; divergent inducible promoter, regulated by Gal4
   2603..3754    +  CDS            VP1_POVMP: Experimental evidence at protein level: Swiss-Prot protein existence level 1. Forms an icosahedral capsid with a T=7 symmetry and a 40 nm diameter. The capsid is composed of 72 pentamers linked to each other by disulfide bonds and associated with VP2 or VP3 proteins. Interacts with terminal alpha(2,3)-linked sialic acids on the cell surface to provide virion attachment to target cell. This attachment induces virion internalization predominantly through caveolin-mediated endocytosis. Once attached, the virion is internalized by caveolin- mediated endocytosis and traffics to the endoplasmic reti
   3772..3871    +  CDS            URA3 (fragment): orotidine-5'-phosphate decarboxylase, required for uracil biosynthesis; S. cerevisiae URA3; yeast auxotrophic marker, counterselectable with 5-fluoroorotic acid (5-FOA)
   3986..4233    +  terminator     CYC1 terminator: S. cerevisiae CYC1; transcription terminator for CYC1
   4247..4654    -  promoter       LEU2 promoter: S. cerevisiae LEU2
   4839..5427    -  rep_origin     ori: high-copy-number ColE1/pMB1/pBR322/pUC origin of replication
   5598..6458    -  CDS            AmpR: β-lactamase; bla; confers resistance to ampicillin, carbenicillin, and related antibiotics
   6459..24      -  promoter       AmpR promoter (across the origin): bla
