[The description below was written by a language model from this plasmid's Addgene catalogue record and pLannotate feature annotations shown in this document.]
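Description:
pGAL1-VP1 (LEU2) is a yeast integrative expression plasmid built on the pUG73 backbone, with a sequenced length of about 6.5 kb. It is maintained in E. coli through a high-copy ColE1/pUC-type origin and the β-lactamase (AmpR) gene with its native promoter. No yeast replication origin or centromere is annotated, which fits the stated integrative design. Selection in yeast relies on leucine prototrophy. The record describes the marker as Kluyveromyces lactis LEU2, while the automated annotation matched this reading frame to the homologous S. cerevisiae 3-isopropylmalate dehydrogenase.

The payload is deltaVP1, a synthetic version of the Murine polyomavirus major capsid protein VP1 from which the nuclear localisation signal has been deleted. It sits directly downstream of the galactose-inducible, Gal4-regulated GAL1 promoter, annotated as the divergent GAL1,10 region, and a CYC1 terminator lies further downstream. VP1 assembles from pentamers into icosahedral capsid-like particles, and removing the NLS would be expected to keep the protein out of the nucleus.

The feature table also shows a short URA3 fragment between the VP1 coding region and the terminator, and an S. cerevisiae LEU2 promoter segment next to the terminator. These may serve as homology sequences for chromosomal targeting or be remnants of cloning, but the record states neither their role nor the integration locus. pUG-series vectors usually carry loxP sites around the marker, but none are annotated here.

The associated work concerns synthetic in vivo compartmentalisation for metabolic engineering, so the plasmid's use appears to be producing VP1-based protein shells in yeast to influence metabolic flux and enzyme product profiles.
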