Addgene plasmid #182480: pGAL1-VP1 (LEU2)
Purpose: Yeast integrative plasmid for expressing deltaVP1, an NLS deletion mutant of Murine polyomavirus VP1 (GAL1 promoter). Contains leucine auxotrophic marker (K. lactis LEU2).
Depositing lab: Claudia Vickers. Depositing organization: University of Queensland. Publication: Synthetic in vivo compartmentalisation improves metabolic flux and modulates the product profile of promiscuous enzymes. Cheah LC, Liu L, Plan MR, Peng B, Lu Z, Schenk G, Vickers CE, Sainsbury F. bioRxiv 2022.11.24.517869 10.1101/2022.11.24.517869.
Backbone
  Vector backbone: pUG73
  Vector type: Yeast Expression, Synthetic Biology ; Metabolic engineering
  Selectable markers: LEU2
Growth in bacteria
  Bacterial resistance: Ampicillin, 100 μg/mL
  Growth temperature: 37°C
  Growth strain: DH5alpha
  Copy number: High Copy
Gene/Insert
  Gene/Insert name: deltaVP1 (alt name: deltaNLS VP1)
  Species: Synthetic; Murine polyomavirus
  Insert size (bp): 1143
  Promoter: GAL1
  Cloning method: Gibson Cloning
  Sequencing primers: 5′ ACTTCTTATTCAAATGTCATAAAAGTATCAAC; 3′ CCAGCCTGCTTTTCTGTAAC
Terms and licenses: Academic/Nonprofit Terms; Industry Terms: Not Available to Industry
Depositor comments: Please visit https://www.biorxiv.org/content/10.1101/2022.11.24.517869v1 for bioRxiv preprint.
How to cite: pGAL1-VP1 (LEU2) was a gift from Claudia Vickers (Addgene plasmid # 182480 ; http://n2t.net/addgene:182480 ; RRID:Addgene_182480)
